>Addgene plasmid #121813 | KB501: pMAGIC (L1-R5) hU6::SaCas9 gRNA scaffold; CMV promoter | addgene full sequence | sequence record 239026 | Addgene NGS Result
CTTTCCTGCGTTATCCCCTGATTCTGTGGATAACCGTATTACCGCCTTTGAGTGAGCTGATACCGCTCGC
CGCAGCCGAACGACCGAGCGCAGCGAGTCAGTGAGCGAGGAAGCGGAAGAGCGCCCAATACGCAAACCGC
CTCTCCCCGCGCGTTGGCCGATTCATTAATGCAGCTGGCACGACAGGTTTCCCGACTGGAAAGCGGGCAG
TGAGCGCAACGCAATTAATACGCGTACCGCTAGCCAGGAAGAGTTTGTAGAAACGCAAAAAGGCCATCCG
TCAGGATGGCCTTCTGCTTAGTTTGATGCCTGGCAGTTTATGGCGGGCGTCCTGCCCGCCACCCTCCGGG
CCGTTGCTTCACAACGTTCAAATCCGCTCCCGGCGGATTTGTCCTACTCAGGAGAGCGTTCACCGACAAA
CAACAGATAAAACGAAAGGCCCAGTCTTCCGACTGAGCCTTTCGTTTTATTTGATGCCTGGCAGTTCCCT
ACTCTCGCGTTAACGCTAGCATGGATGTTTTCCCAGTCACGACGTTGTAAAACGACGGCCAGTCTTAAGC
TCGGGCCCCAAATAATGATTTTATTTTGACTGATAGTGACCTGTTCGTTGCAACAAATTGATGAGCAATG
CTTTTTTATAATGCCAACTTTGTACAAAAAAGCAGGCTTATGGTACCTGAGGGCCTATTTCCCATGATTC
CTTCATATTTGCATATACGATACAAGGCTGTTAGAGAGATAATTGGAATTAATTTGACTGTAAACACAAA
GATATTAGTACAAAATACGTGACGTAGAAAGTAATAATTTCTTGGGTAGTTTGCAGTTTTAAAATTATGT
TTTAAAATGGACTATCATATGCTTACCGTAACTTGAAAGTATTTCGATTTCTTGGCTTTATATATCTTGT
GGAAAGGACGAAACACCGGAGACCACGGCAGGTCTCAGTTTAAGTACTCTGTGCTGGAAACAGCACAGAA
TCTACTAAACAAGGCAAAATGCCGTGTTTATCTCGTCAACTTGTTGGCGAGATTTTTGCGGCCGCTGTAC
ATACGACTCTAGAACGATCTATACATTGAATCAATATTGGCAATTAGCCATATTAGTCATTGGTTATATA
GCATAAATCAATATTGGCTATTGGCCATTGCATACGTTGTATCTATATCATAATATGTACATTTATATTG
GCTCATGTCCAATATGACCGCCATGTTGACATTGATTATTGACTAGTTATTAATAGTAATCAATTACGGG
GTCATTAGTTCATAGCCCATATATGGAGTTCCGCGTTACATAACTTACGGTAAATGGCCCGCCTGGCTGA
CCGCCCAACGACCCCCGCCCATTGACGTCAATAATGACGTATGTTCCCATAGTAACGCCAATAGGGACTT
TCCATTGACGTCAATGGGTGGAGTATTTACGGTAAACTGCCCACTTGGCAGTACATCAAGTGTATCATAT
GCCAAGTCCGCCCCCTATTGACGTCAATGACGGTAAATGGCCCGCCTGGCATTATGCCCAGTACATGACC
TTACGGGACTTTCCTACTTGGCAGTACATCTACGTATTAGTCATCGCTATTACCATGGTGATGCGGTTTT
GGCAGTACACCAATGGGCGTGGATAGCGGTTTGACTCACGGGGATTTCCAAGTCTCCACCCCATTGACGT
CAATGGGAGTTTGTTTTGGCACCAAAATCAACGGGACTTTCCAAAATGTCGTAATAACCCCGCCCCGTTG
ACGCAAATGGGCGGTAGGCGTGTACGGTGGGAGGTCTATATAAGCAGAGCTCGTTTAGTGAACCGTCAGA
TCCGGCGAATTCCACAACTTTGTATACAAAAGTTGAACGAGAAACGTAAAATGATATAAATATCAATATA
TTAAATTAGATTTTGCATAAAAAACAGACTACATAATACTGTAAAACACAACATATCCAGTCACTATGAA
TCAACTACTTAGATGGTATTAGTGACCTGTACTGCAGGGCGGCCGCGATATCCCCTATAGTGAGTCGTAT
TACATGGTCATAGCTGTTTCCTGGCAGCTCTGGCCCGTGTCTCAAAATCTCTGATGTTACATTGCACAAG
ATAAAAATATATCATCATGAACAATAAAACTGTCTGCTTACATAAACAGTAATACAAGGGGTGTTATGAG
CCATATTCAACGGGAAACGTCGAGGCCGCGATTAAATTCCAACATGGATGCTGATTTATATGGGTATAAA
TGGGCTCGCGATAATGTCGGGCAATCAGGTGCGACAATCTATCGCTTGTATGGGAAGCCCGATGCGCCAG
AGTTGTTTCTGAAACATGGCAAAGGTAGCGTTGCCAATGATGTTACAGATGAGATGGTCAGACTAAACTG
GCTGACGGAATTTATGCCTCTTCCGACCATCAAGCATTTTATCCGTACTCCTGATGATGCATGGTTACTC
ACCACTGCGATCCCCGGAAAAACAGCATTCCAGGTATTAGAAGAATATCCTGATTCAGGTGAAAATATTG
TTGATGCGCTGGCAGTGTTCCTGCGCCGGTTGCATTCGATTCCTGTTTGTAATTGTCCTTTTAACAGCGA
TCGCGTATTTCGTCTCGCTCAGGCGCAATCACGAATGAATAACGGTTTGGTTGATGCGAGTGATTTTGAT
GACGAGCGTAATGGCTGGCCTGTTGAACAAGTCTGGAAAGAAATGCATAAACTTTTGCCATTCTCACCGG
ATTCAGTCGTCACTCATGGTGATTTCTCACTTGATAACCTTATTTTTGACGAGGGGAAATTAATAGGTTG
TATTGATGTTGGACGAGTCGGAATCGCAGACCGATACCAGGATCTTGCCATCCTATGGAACTGCCTCGGT
GAGTTTTCTCCTTCATTACAGAAACGGCTTTTTCAAAAATATGGTATTGATAATCCTGATATGAATAAAT
TGCAGTTTCATTTGATGCTCGATGAGTTTTTCTAATCAGAATTGGTTAATTGGTTGTAACACTGGCAGAG
CATTACGCTGACTTGACGGGACGGCGCAAGCTCATGACCAAAATCCCTTAACGTGAGTTACGCGTCGTTC
CACTGAGCGTCAGACCCCGTAGAAAAGATCAAAGGATCTTCTTGAGATCCTTTTTTTCTGCGCGTAATCT
GCTGCTTGCAAACAAAAAAACCACCGCTACCAGCGGTGGTTTGTTTGCCGGATCAAGAGCTACCAACTCT
TTTTCCGAAGGTAACTGGCTTCAGCAGAGCGCAGATACCAAATACTGTTCTTCTAGTGTAGCCGTAGTTA
GGCCACCACTTCAAGAACTCTGTAGCACCGCCTACATACCTCGCTCTGCTAATCCTGTTACCAGTGGCTG
CTGCCAGTGGCGATAAGTCGTGTCTTACCGGGTTGGACTCAAGACGATAGTTACCGGATAAGGCGCAGCG
GTCGGGCTGAACGGGGGGTTCGTGCACACAGCCCAGCTTGGAGCGAACGACCTACACCGAACTGAGATAC
CTACAGCGTGAGCTATGAGAAAGCGCCACGCTTCCCGAAGGGAGAAAGGCGGACAGGTATCCGGTAAGCG
GCAGGGTCGGAACAGGAGAGCGCACGAGGGAGCTTCCAGGGGGAAACGCCTGGTATCTTTATAGTCCTGT
CGGGTTTCGCCACCTCTGACTTGAGCGTCGATTTTTGTGATGCTCGTCAGGGGGGCGGAGCCTATGGAAA
AACGCCAGCAACGCGGCCTTTTTACGGTTCCTGGCCTTTTGCTGGCCTTTTGCTCACATGTT
Features (pLannotate 1.2.2; 13 found; start..end, strand, type, name):
    121..213     +  CDS            lacI (fragment): lac repressor; lacI; The lac repressor binds to the lac operator to inhibit transcription in E. coli. This inhibition can be relieved by adding lactose or isopropyl-β-D-thiogalactopyranoside (IPTG).
    268..295     -  terminator     rrnB T2 terminator: transcription terminator T2 from the E. coli rrnB gene
    427..470     +  terminator     rrnB T1 terminator: Escherichia coli rrnB; transcription terminator T1 from the E. coli rrnB gene
    517..553     -  CDS            lacZα (fragment): LacZα fragment of β-galactosidase; lacZ fragment
    569..668     +  protein_bind   attL1: mutant version of attL; recombination site for the Gateway® LR reaction LR Clonase™
    679..919     +  promoter       U6 promoter: RNA polymerase III promoter for human U6 snRNA
    975..1032    +  misc_RNA       Sa gRNA scaffold (fragment): guide RNA scaffold for the Staphylococcus aureus CRISPR/Cas9 system
   1218..1597    +  enhancer       CMV enhancer: human cytomegalovirus immediate early enhancer
   1599..1798    +  promoter       CMV promoter: human cytomegalovirus (CMV) immediate early promoter
   1835..1958    +  protein_bind   attR5: mutant version of attR; recombination site for the Gateway® LR reaction LR Clonase™
   2014..2032    -  promoter       T7 promoter: promoter for bacteriophage T7 RNA polymerase
   2166..2975    +  CDS            KanR: aminoglycoside phosphotransferase; aph(3')-Ia; confers resistance to kanamycin in bacteria or G418 (Geneticin®) in eukaryotes
   3122..3710    +  rep_origin     ori: high-copy-number ColE1/pMB1/pBR322/pUC origin of replication
