[The description below was written by a language model from this plasmid's Addgene catalogue record and pLannotate feature annotations shown in this document.]
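Description:
KB501: pMAGIC (L1-R5) hU6::SaCas9 gRNA scaffold; CMV promoter is a Gateway entry plasmid from the pMAGIC modular cloning system, built on the Invitrogen pDONR221 P1-P5r backbone. It is an empty-backbone building block rather than a finished expression vector. The sequenced plasmid is about 3.8 kb and is propagated in E. coli at high copy from a ColE1/pUC-type origin under kanamycin selection (KanR, aminoglycoside phosphotransferase). As is usual for pDONR-derived plasmids, rrnB T1 and T2 terminators sit upstream of the recombination cassette, which helps insulate it from read-through transcription. The short lacI and lacZα fragments and the T7 promoter annotated around the cassette appear to be backbone remnants with no stated function here.

The synthetic insert of roughly 1.2 kb lies between attL1 and attR5 sites, which define this plasmid as the first-position module in a four-component MultiSite Gateway Pro LR assembly. It carries two elements in the same orientation. The first is a human U6 RNA polymerase III promoter followed by a guide RNA scaffold for Staphylococcus aureus Cas9. No protospacer is present; the targeting sequence is added by ligating annealed oligonucleotides into the BsaI-digested plasmid. The second is the CMV immediate-early enhancer and promoter, placed just before attR5 with no downstream coding sequence, so that after recombination it should drive whatever open reading frame the adjacent entry module supplies. The plasmid is therefore used to combine a customisable SaCas9 guide cassette with a CMV-driven transgene in a single destination vector, in line with the platform's stated uses in transgene expression and dCas9-based epigenome editing.
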