Addgene plasmid #121813: KB501: pMAGIC (L1-R5) hU6::SaCas9 gRNA scaffold; CMV promoter
Purpose: (Empty Backbone) pMAGIC L1-R5 entry plasmid, contains empty human U6-driven SaCas9 gRNA scaffold and CMV promoter for 4-component MultiSite Gateway Pro assembly. Protospacer motif can be inserted after BsaI digestion.
Depositing lab: Christopher Newgard. Depositing organization: Duke University. Publication: Creation of versatile cloning platforms for transgene expression and dCas9-based epigenome editing. Haldeman JM, Conway AE, Arlotto ME, Slentz DH, Muoio DM, Becker TC, Newgard CB. Nucleic Acids Res. 2018 Dec 27. pii: 5264291. doi: 10.1093/nar/gky1286. PubMed 30590691.
Backbone
  Vector backbone: pDONR221 P1-P5r
  Backbone manufacturer: Invitrogen
  Backbone size (bp): 2606
  Vector type: Synthetic Biology ; pMAGIC Gateway Entry Plasmid
Growth in bacteria
  Bacterial resistance: Kanamycin, 50 μg/mL
  Growth temperature: 37°C
  Growth strain: DH5alpha
  Copy number: High Copy
Gene/Insert
  Gene/Insert name: hU6::SaCas9 gRNA scaffold + CMV promoter
  Species: Synthetic
  Insert size (bp): 1166
  Cloning method: Gateway Cloning
  Sequencing primers: 5′ M13F; 3′ M13R
Terms and licenses: Academic/Nonprofit Terms; Industry Terms: Not Available to Industry
Depositor comments: Annealed oligonucleotides containing the protospacer motif can be ligated into BsaI digested plasmid. SaCas9 gRNA scaffold derived from PMID: 26721686
How to cite: KB501: pMAGIC (L1-R5) hU6::SaCas9 gRNA scaffold; CMV promoter was a gift from Christopher Newgard (Addgene plasmid # 121813 ; http://n2t.net/addgene:121813 ; RRID:Addgene_121813)
